Addgene plasmid #226125: pAM288
Purpose: Expression of Npl4 W252A/R253E
Depositing lab: Andreas Martin. Depositing organization: University of California, Berkeley. Publication: The Ufd1 cofactor determines the linkage specificity of polyubiquitin chain engagement by the AAA+ ATPase Cdc48. Williams C, Dong KC, Arkinson C, Martin A. Mol Cell. 2023 Mar 2;83(5):759-769.e7. doi: 10.1016/j.molcel.2023.01.016. Epub 2023 Feb 2. PubMed 36736315.
Backbone
  Vector backbone: pET DUET
  Vector type: Bacterial Expression
Growth in bacteria
  Bacterial resistance: Ampicillin, 100 μg/mL
  Growth temperature: 37°C
  Growth strain: DH5alpha
  Copy number: High Copy
Gene/Insert
  Gene/Insert name: Npl4 W252A/R253E
  Species: S. cerevisiae (budding yeast)
  Mutation: W252A/R253E
  Entrez Gene: NPL4 (a.k.a. YBR170C, HRD4)
  Cloning method: Unknown
  Sequencing primers: 5′ Unknown
Terms and licenses: Academic/Nonprofit Terms; Industry Terms: Not Available to Industry
How to cite: pAM288 was a gift from Andreas Martin (Addgene plasmid # 226125 ; http://n2t.net/addgene:226125 ; RRID:Addgene_226125)
