[The description below was written by a language model from this plasmid's Addgene catalogue record and pLannotate feature annotations shown in this document.]
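Description:
pAM288 is a bacterial expression plasmid built on the pETDuet backbone for producing a mutant form of the budding yeast protein Npl4 in E. coli. It is about 7.1 kb and is propagated through a ColE1/pBR322-type origin, accompanied by the rop gene and bom region. The catalogue lists it as high copy, although rop normally moderates copy number. Selection is by ampicillin via the β-lactamase gene, and an f1 origin is also present. The plasmid carries its own lacI gene and promoter to supply lac repressor.

As is typical of Duet vectors, there are two T7 promoter/lac operator units in tandem. The first is followed by a T7 gene 10 ribosome binding site, but no coding sequence is annotated in the short interval before the second promoter, so the first cloning site appears to be empty. The NPL4 open reading frame lies downstream of the second T7 promoter/lac operator. It is followed by remnant S-tag sequence from the vector and a T7 terminator. Only fragments of the S-tag are annotated, and the record does not state whether any tag is fused to the protein. Transcription depends on T7 RNA polymerase and is held off by lac repressor until induction with IPTG or lactose, so protein production requires a host that supplies T7 RNA polymerase.

The insert carries the W252A/R253E double substitution in Npl4, the substrate-recruiting cofactor of the Cdc48–Npl4–Ufd1 segregase, which acts on polyubiquitinated proteins. The associated study concerns how polyubiquitin chains are engaged by the Cdc48 complex, so the plasmid presumably supplies recombinant mutant Npl4 for such biochemical work. The record does not say what the mutations are meant to disrupt.
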