Features (pLannotate 1.2.2; 21 found; start..end, strand, type, name):
   1520..1544    -  protein_bind   lac operator: The lac repressor binds to the lac operator to inhibit transcription in E. coli. This inhibition can be relieved by adding lactose or isopropyl-β-D-thiogalactopyranoside (IPTG). lac repressor encoded by lacI
   1545..1563    -  promoter       T7 promoter: promoter for bacteriophage T7 RNA polymerase
   1713..1735    -  RBS            RBS: efficient ribosome binding site from bacteriophage T7 gene 10 (Olins and Rangwala, 1989)
   1750..1774    -  protein_bind   lac operator: The lac repressor binds to the lac operator to inhibit transcription in E. coli. This inhibition can be relieved by adding lactose or isopropyl-β-D-thiogalactopyranoside (IPTG). lac repressor encoded by lacI
   1775..1793    -  promoter       T7 promoter: promoter for bacteriophage T7 RNA polymerase
   1819..2098    +  CDS            TcR (fragment): tetracycline efflux protein; tet; confers resistance to tetracycline
   2106..2183    +  promoter       lacI promoter: lacI
   2184..3266    +  CDS            lacI: lac repressor; lacI; The lac repressor binds to the lac operator to inhibit transcription in E. coli. This inhibition can be relieved by adding lactose or isopropyl-β-D-thiogalactopyranoside (IPTG).
   3279..3300    +  protein_bind   CAP binding site: CAP binding activates transcription in the presence of cAMP. E. coli catabolite activator protein
   3315..3379    +  CDS            TcR (fragment): tetracycline efflux protein; tet; confers resistance to tetracycline
   3441..3821    -  CDS            YPB1_ECOLX: Protein predicted: Swiss-Prot protein existence level 4. From Escherichia coli.
   3838..4029    +  CDS            rop: Rop protein, which maintains plasmids at low copy number; rop
   4131..4270    +  misc_feature   bom: basis of mobility region from pBR322
   4456..5044    -  rep_origin     ori: high-copy-number ColE1/pMB1/pBR322/pUC origin of replication
   5125..5217    +  promoter       AmpR promoter: bla
   5218..6078    +  CDS            AmpR: β-lactamase; bla; confers resistance to ampicillin, carbenicillin, and related antibiotics
   6193..6648    -  rep_origin     f1 ori (sequence partly withheld): f1 bacteriophage origin of replication; arrow indicates direction of (+) strand synthesis
   6685..6732    -  terminator     T7 terminator: transcription terminator for bacteriophage T7 RNA polymerase
   6740..6757    -  CDS            SET1 (fragment): solubility-enhancement tag derived from T7 phage gene 10B
   6787..6828    -  CDS            S-Tag (fragment): affinity and epitope tag derived from pancreatic ribonuclease A
   6844..1477    -  CDS            NPL4 (across the origin): NPL4_YEAST - Also known as HRD4. Experimental evidence at protein level: Swiss-Prot protein existence level 1. Substrate-recruiting cofactor of the CDC48-NPL4-UFD1 segregase (PubMed:31249135). Assists CDC48 in the dislocation of misfolded, polyubiquitinated ERAD substrates that are subsequently delivered to the proteasome for degradation (PubMed:11739805, PubMed:11740563, PubMed:11847109). Involved in the import of nuclear- targeted proteins into the nucleus and the export of poly(A) RNA out of the nucleus (PubMed:8930904, PubMed:11733065). Required for the proteasome-dependent processing/acti
>Addgene plasmid #226125 | pAM288 | addgene full sequence | sequence record 446596 | Addgene NGS Result
GTCGATTGCTCCATGGAAATCCGGTGGAACTAACGAATTTCGAGTTGGTTTCCGTATCGGTATTCGGGAA
CCCATGAGTCAGCGTCACTAAAAGATAGTCTACCGGAAATGCAGGCTTCGCATTTTCCTTCACTGTTATA
CCATATTCATTCGACTTCATGTAAAATATCTCAGGTACATATCTTTCATCTGTAGTGTCATTAATATATG
CCATTGAAGGAAATGTGGACCCACTTATCATATCTGCAGTAACCAATGCTTCAGCTTCTGTGGATACTTG
GTAGCTCGAAATATCAATTTCACCTTCCAAATTACCTGATATAACGCAAGTTACAAACTTGGAAGAAAAA
AAACCTTGTTCGCTATACTTGCTTACATTAGGATGCCTTGTTTGATGCCTAGCAGCCATAATAACTTCTA
ATGATGAAAGAAAAAACGAATCCTTATGTCTTTTGCAAAAAACAGACCCATCCCCAGCTCCCGCGTCAGA
TAAATCTGTAAATATTAGGCCAATTCGCGAAAGCCCCATTTCTTGAGCCTGTCTATCAATCTGTAGCATT
TCATTCTTGACCTGTTCTACGTCCATGGTTAAACCGTCTTGCTCATCATGCTGAGGGGGCTCGTATATCG
CCTCAACGACGGCCTTTATACCTAAAGGTGTGTTATCATACTTAGAATAAGATCCGTACATATAGCCAAA
TCTTTGCATACCCGTGTATTCCGCCGCCTGAATAAATTCATTAATTATTTCACTCTTCTGAAATTCAACG
TGGTCAACCATTCTAAATTCTTGCTGTTGTAATGTAATTGCCGATGGTTGACATTTAGAACATATCCCCC
GAGGCCATGGTTCATGGCCATTATGGCAACGCTTATTGATTCTAAAATCAGGTTCTGAAAGAGGGGAAAT
ATAAGAGCTGCCGTTCTCCTTCTTATTAGCATTTTCATTTAGCTTTTTAAGATATGAATGAAACGATATA
TGTTTGATCTTATTCTTCTCATGATATTCTTTGTCCCAAGGAGGTAAAGGCGAGCAGTATTCACACATAC
CTCTATCACCGTGCTTGCATAGTTTTGATTTTTGACGAGGAATTAATCCGTCCTCTTTCTCTAGTTCCTC
ATCTACAGCGAGTTCTTTGATCCTTAGTGGACCGTACCTGTGTTGACGAATTCCCTTGCTGTCAATACCT
ACGGATCCGATTTCAACATTGACACCATCTTTCTCATTAGCGGGCTTGTCCGAATAGTTAAGGATCAGCA
TGTCACCGTGCTTTAGTCCTAGATCCATCACTGTTCGATCAGCTAGTTCAGAAACAGCATGAATACCTTG
ACCGGGCTTCTCACAAACAGTAAATGTGTCGACATCGGCATTGGGGTCCAGATTACCCACCAACTTTTCA
ATGACCGTTCCGAAAAGGTCGTTTTCTTGACAAGAAACCCTGTGTGTACCGTTTTTTGATCTAAATCTGA
TAAGCATATGTATATCTCCTTCTTATACTTAACTAATATACTAAGATGGGGAATTGTTATCCGCTCACAA
TTCCCCTATAGTGAGTCGTATTAATTTCGATTATGCGGCCGTGTACAATACGATTACTTTCTGTTCGACT
TAAGCATTATGCGGCCGCAAGCTTGTCGACCTGCAGGCGCGCCGAGCTCGAATTCGGATCCTGGCTGTGG
TGATGATGGTGATGGCTGCTGCCCATGGTATATCTCCTTCTTAAAGTTAAACAAAATTATTTCTAGAGGG
GAATTGTTATCCGCTCACAATTCCCCTATAGTGAGTCGTATTAATTTCGCGGGATCGAGATCGATCTCGA
TCCTCTACGCCGGACGCATCGTGGCCGGCATCACCGGCGCCACAGGTGCGGTTGCTGGCGCCTATATCGC
CGACATCACCGATGGGGAAGATCGGGCTCGCCACTTCGGGCTCATGAGCGCTTGTTTCGGCGTGGGTATG
GTGGCAGGCCCCGTGGCCGGGGGACTGTTGGGCGCCATCTCCTTGCATGCACCATTCCTTGCGGCGGCGG
TGCTCAACGGCCTCAACCTACTACTGGGCTGCTTCCTAATGCAGGAGTCGCATAAGGGAGAGCGTCGAGA
TCCCGGACACCATCGAATGGCGCAAAACCTTTCGCGGTATGGCATGATAGCGCCCGGAAGAGAGTCAATT
CAGGGTGGTGAATGTGAAACCAGTAACGTTATACGATGTCGCAGAGTATGCCGGTGTCTCTTATCAGACC
GTTTCCCGCGTGGTGAACCAGGCCAGCCACGTTTCTGCGAAAACGCGGGAAAAAGTGGAAGCGGCGATGG
CGGAGCTGAATTACATTCCCAACCGCGTGGCACAACAACTGGCGGGCAAACAGTCGTTGCTGATTGGCGT
TGCCACCTCCAGTCTGGCCCTGCACGCGCCGTCGCAAATTGTCGCGGCGATTAAATCTCGCGCCGATCAA
CTGGGTGCCAGCGTGGTGGTGTCGATGGTAGAACGAAGCGGCGTCGAAGCCTGTAAAGCGGCGGTGCACA
ATCTTCTCGCGCAACGCGTCAGTGGGCTGATCATTAACTATCCGCTGGATGACCAGGATGCCATTGCTGT
GGAAGCTGCCTGCACTAATGTTCCGGCGTTATTTCTTGATGTCTCTGACCAGACACCCATCAACAGTATT
ATTTTCTCCCATGAAGACGGTACGCGACTGGGCGTGGAGCATCTGGTCGCATTGGGTCACCAGCAAATCG
CGCTGTTAGCGGGCCCATTAAGTTCTGTCTCGGCGCGTCTGCGTCTGGCTGGCTGGCATAAATATCTCAC
TCGCAATCAAATTCAGCCGATAGCGGAACGGGAAGGCGACTGGAGTGCCATGTCCGGTTTTCAACAAACC
ATGCAAATGCTGAATGAGGGCATCGTTCCCACTGCGATGCTGGTTGCCAACGATCAGATGGCGCTGGGCG
CAATGCGCGCCATTACCGAGTCCGGGCTGCGCGTTGGTGCGGACATCTCGGTAGTGGGATACGACGATAC
CGAAGACAGCTCATGTTATATCCCGCCGTTAACCACCATCAAACAGGATTTTCGCCTGCTGGGGCAAACC
AGCGTGGACCGCTTGCTGCAACTCTCTCAGGGCCAGGCGGTGAAGGGCAATCAGCTGTTGCCCGTCTCAC
TGGTGAAAAGAAAAACCACCCTGGCGCCCAATACGCAAACCGCCTCTCCCCGCGCGTTGGCCGATTCATT
AATGCAGCTGGCACGACAGGTTTCCCGACTGGAAAGCGGGCAGTGAGCGCAACGCAATTAATGTAAGTTA
GCTCACTCATTAGGCACCGGGATCTCGACCGATGCCCTTGAGAGCCTTCAACCCAGTCAGCTCCTTCCGG
TGGGCGCGGGGCATGACTAGCATGATCGTGCTCCTGTCGTTGAGGACCCGGCTAGGCTGGCGGGGTTGCC
TTACTGGTTAGCAGAATGAATCACCGATACGCGAGCGAACGTGAAGCGACTGCTGCTGCAAAACGTCTGC
GACCTGAGCAACAACATGAATGGTCTTCGGTTTCCGTGTTTCGTAAAGTCTGGAAACGCGGAAGTCAGCG
CCCTGCACCATTATGTTCCGGATCTGCATCGCAGGATGCTGCTGGCTACCCTGTGGAACACCTACATCTG
TATTAACGAAGCGCTGGCATTGACCCTGAGTGATTTTTCTCTGGTCCCGCCGCATCCATACCGCCAGTTG
TTTACCCTCACAACGTTCCAGTAACCGGGCATGTTCATCATCAGTAACCCGTATCGTGAGCATCCTCTCT
CGTTTCATCGGTATCATTACCCCCATGAACAGAAATCCCCCTTACACGGAGGCATCAGTGACCAAACAGG
AAAAAACCGCCCTTAACATGGCCCGCTTTATCAGAAGCCAGACATTAACGCTTCTGGAGAAACTCAACGA
GCTGGACGCGGATGAACAGGCAGACATCTGTGAATCGCTTCACGACCACGCTGATGAGCTTTACCGCAGC
TGCCTCGCGCGTTTCGGTGATGACGGTGAAAACCTCTGACACATGCAGCTCCCGGAGACGGTCACAGCTT
GTCTGTAAGCGGATGCCGGGAGCAGACAAGCCCGTCAGGGCGCGTCAGCGGGTGTTGGCGGGTGTCGGGG
CGCAGCCATGACCCAGTCACGTAGCGATAGCGGAGTGTATACTGGCTTAACTATGCGGCATCAGAGCAGA
TTGTACTGAGAGTGCACCATTGCGGTGTGAAATACCGCACAGATGCGTAAGGAGAAAATACCGCATCAGG
CGCTCTTCCGCTTCCTCGCTCACTGACTCGCTGCGCTCGGTCGTTCGGCTGCGGCGAGCGGTATCAGCTC
ACTCAAAGGCGGTAATACGGTTATCCACAGAATCAGGGGATAACGCAGGAAAGAACATGTGAGCAAAAGG
CCAGCAAAAGGCCAGGAACCGTAAAAAGGCCGCGTTGCTGGCGTTTTTCCATAGGCTCCGCCCCCCTGAC
GAGCATCACAAAAATCGACGCTCAAGTCAGAGGTGGCGAAACCCGACAGGACTATAAAGATACCAGGCGT
TTCCCCCTGGAAGCTCCCTCGTGCGCTCTCCTGTTCCGACCCTGCCGCTTACCGGATACCTGTCCGCCTT
TCTCCCTTCGGGAAGCGTGGCGCTTTCTCATAGCTCACGCTGTAGGTATCTCAGTTCGGTGTAGGTCGTT
CGCTCCAAGCTGGGCTGTGTGCACGAACCCCCCGTTCAGCCCGACCGCTGCGCCTTATCCGGTAACTATC
GTCTTGAGTCCAACCCGGTAAGACACGACTTATCGCCACTGGCAGCAGCCACTGGTAACAGGATTAGCAG
AGCGAGGTATGTAGGCGGTGCTACAGAGTTCTTGAAGTGGTGGCCTAACTACGGCTACACTAGAAGGACA
GTATTTGGTATCTGCGCTCTGCTGAAGCCAGTTACCTTCGGAAAAAGAGTTGGTAGCTCTTGATCCGGCA
AACAAACCACCGCTGGTAGCGGTGGTTTTTTTGTTTGCAAGCAGCAGATTACGCGCAGAAAAAAAGGATC
TCAAGAAGATCCTTTGATCTTTTCTACGGGGTCTGACGCTCAGTGGAACGAAAACTCACGTTAAGGGATT
TTGGTCATGACCTATTTGTTTATTTTTCTAAATACATTCAAATATGTATCCGCTCATGAGACAATAACCC
TGATAAATGCTTCAATCATGATTGAAAAAGGAAGAGTATGAGTATTCAACATTTCCGTGTCGCCCTTATT
CCCTTTTTTGCGGCATTTTGCCTTCCTGTTTTTGCTCACCCAGAAACGCTGGTGAAAGTAAAAGATGCTG
AAGATCAGTTGGGTGCACGAGTGGGTTACATCGAACTGGATCTCAACAGCGGTAAGATCCTTGAGAGTTT
TCGCCCCGAAGAACGTTTTCCAATGATGAGCACTTTTAAAGTTCTGCTATGTGGCGCGGTATTATCCCGT
ATTGACGCCGGGCAAGAGCAACTCGGTCGCCGCATACACTATTCTCAGAATGACTTGGTTGAGTACTCAC
CAGTCACAGAAAAGCATCTTACGGATGGCATGACAGTAAGAGAATTATGCAGTGCTGCCATAACCATGAG
TGATAACACTGCGGCCAACTTACTTCTGACAACGATCGGAGGACCGAAGGAGCTAACCGCTTTTTTGCAC
AACATGGGGGATCATGTAACTCGCCTTGATCGTTGGGAACCGGAGCTGAATGAAGCCATACCAAACGACG
AGCGTGACACCACGATGCCTGTAGCAATGGCAACAACGTTGCGCAAACTATTAACTGGCGAACTACTTAC
TCTAGCTTCCCGGCAACAATTAATAGACTGGATGGAGGCGGATAAAGTTGCAGGACCACTTCTGCGCTCG
GCCCTTCCGGCTGGCTGGTTTATTGCTGATAAATCTGGAGCCGGTGAGCGTGGGTCTCGCGGTATCATTG
CAGCACTGGGGCCAGATGGTAAGCCCTCCCGTATCGTAGTTATCTACACGACGGGGAGTCAGGCAACTAT
GGATGAACGAAATAGACAGATCGCTGAGATAGGTGCCTCACTGATTAAGCATTGGTAACTGTCAGACCAA
GTTTACTCATATATACTTTAGATTGATTTAAAACTTCATTTTTAATTTAAAAGGATCTAGGTGAAGATCC
TTTTTGATAATCTCATGCCATCGTGCCGCCAGAAATTGTAAACGTTAATATTTTGTTAAAATTCGCGTTA
AATTTTTGTTAAATCAGCTCATTTTTTAACCAATAGGCCGAAATCGGCAAAATCCCTTATAAATCAAAAG
AATAGACCGAGATAGGGT
[37 nt withheld, positions 6319-6355]
AAAGAACGTGGACTCCAACGTCAAAGG
[49 nt withheld, positions 6383-6431]
T
[91 nt withheld, positions 6433-6523]
G
[124 nt withheld, positions 6525-6648]
CCCATTCGCCAATCCGGATATAGTTCCTCCTTTCAGCAAAAAACCCCTCAAGACCCGTTTAGAGGCCCCA
AGGGGTTATGCTAGTTATTGCTCAGCGGTGGCAGCAGCCTAGGTTAATTAAGCTGCGCTAGTAGACGAGT
CCATGTGCTGGCGTTCAAATTTCGCAGCAGCGGTTTCTTTACCAGACTCGAGCTAGCCGCTTTCCTGAAG
GATCATGACTAACGTTTGCCAACCAGCCGATGAGACAAGTTTTAGTAGAGATTCTTCCCATTCATTTTTC
ACAGCAGATTCTATTAGTAACTTCCATTCGTCTGGAGAGAGTATCTGCAGAGAATTTATGTATAATAGTA
AATGAAAGTTCGAGATTTTTTCATGCAAAAGATTGAAATCTCCACTTGAAGCCACATTGAATAAATACTT
TTTTAATTCTTGATAATCTTGAGATTGCCCCATAGCTT
